Addgene plasmid #187394: R6K_BAD_GFP-mCherry_ChInt--
Purpose: chromosomal integration downstream of glmS gene via Tn7 system of a cassette encoding for arabinose-inducible GFP and mCherry
Depositing lab: Roi Avraham. Depositing organization: Weizmann Institute of Science.
Backbone
  Vector backbone: R6Kgamma
  Vector type: Bacterial Expression
Growth in bacteria
  Bacterial resistance: Amp + Kan + Dap
  Growth temperature: 37°C
  Growth strain: MFDpir
  Copy number: Low Copy
Gene/Insert
  Gene/Insert name: GFP, mCherry
  Species: Synthetic
  Cloning method: Gibson Cloning
Terms and licenses: Academic/Nonprofit Terms; Industry Terms: Not Available to Industry
Depositor comments: This plasmid requires a pir+ strain for growth and transformation. It will be distributed in MFDpir E. coli. MFDpir strain is auxotrophic for DAP (diaminopimelic acid), so it must be added to the media to grow and extract the plasmid (0.3 mM working concentration).
How to cite: R6K_BAD_GFP-mCherry_ChInt-- was a gift from Roi Avraham (Addgene plasmid # 187394 ; http://n2t.net/addgene:187394 ; RRID:Addgene_187394)
