[The description below was written by a language model from this plasmid's Addgene catalogue record and pLannotate feature annotations shown in this document.]
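Description:
R6K_BAD_GFP-mCherry_ChInt-- is a 9.2 kb low-copy bacterial mini-Tn7 delivery plasmid built on an R6Kγ backbone. It is designed to place an arabinose-inducible dual-fluorescent reporter cassette into the bacterial chromosome at the Tn7 attachment site downstream of glmS. The R6K γ origin depends on the pi initiator protein, so the plasmid replicates only in pir+ hosts. It is distributed in MFDpir E. coli, a diaminopimelic acid auxotroph, which is why DAP is listed alongside ampicillin and kanamycin in the growth requirements. In recipients lacking pir the plasmid behaves as a suicide vector. An incP oriT in the backbone allows conjugative transfer from the donor strain. The AmpR (β-lactamase) gene lies outside the transposon ends and selects for the plasmid itself.

The transposable segment is bounded by Tn7L and Tn7R. It holds two separate expression units, each driven by its own araBAD promoter and closed by rrnB T1/T2 terminators: one encodes mCherry and the other GFPmut3, a rapidly maturing GFP variant. A single araC regulator gene, divergently oriented from the mCherry-side promoter, provides arabinose-dependent control. Also inside the Tn7 ends is a kanamycin resistance gene (neo) flanked by FRT sites, so integrants can be selected on kanamycin and the marker can later be excised with FLP recombinase. Additional terminators (rrnB T1, lambda t0) insulate the cassette.

No Tn7 transposase genes are annotated, so transposition functions presumably come from a helper source; the record does not state this. Several short annotated fragments (lacI, TcR, CmR, rop, lacZα and others) appear to be cloning remnants.
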