Features (pLannotate 1.2.2; 38 found; start..end, strand, type, name):
     65..119     +  CDS            lacI (fragment): lac repressor; lacI; The lac repressor binds to the lac operator to inhibit transcription in E. coli. This inhibition can be relieved by adding lactose or isopropyl-β-D-thiogalactopyranoside (IPTG).
    152..317     +  mobile_element Tn7L: mini-Tn7 element (left end of the Tn7 transposon) Tn7
    434..472     -  promoter       AmpR promoter (fragment): bla
    491..518     -  terminator     rrnB T2 terminator: transcription terminator T2 from the E. coli rrnB gene
    610..696     -  terminator     rrnB T1 terminator: Escherichia coli rrnB; transcription terminator T1 from the E. coli rrnB gene
    698..813     -  ncRNA          5S rRNA: Accession: RF00001 - 5S ribosomal RNA
    899..926     -  misc_feature   MCS (fragment): pUC18/19 multiple cloning site
    928..1637    -  CDS            mCherry (fragment): monomeric derivative of DsRed fluorescent protein (Shaner et al., 2004) mammalian codon-optimized
   1681..1965    -  promoter       araBAD promoter: araBAD; promoter of the L-arabinose operon of E. coli; the araC regulatory gene is transcribed in the opposite direction (Guzman et al., 1995)
   1992..2870    +  CDS            araC: L-arabinose regulatory protein; araC
   2960..2978    -  promoter       tet promoter (fragment): E. coli promoter for tetracycline efflux protein gene
   2988..3108    +  CDS            TcR (fragment): tetracycline efflux protein; tet; confers resistance to tetracycline
   3126..3153    -  terminator     rrnB T2 terminator: transcription terminator T2 from the E. coli rrnB gene
   3245..3331    -  terminator     rrnB T1 terminator: Escherichia coli rrnB; transcription terminator T1 from the E. coli rrnB gene
   3333..3448    -  ncRNA          5S rRNA: Accession: RF00001 - 5S ribosomal RNA
   3534..3562    -  misc_feature   MCS (fragment): pUC18/19 multiple cloning site
   3581..3601    -  misc_feature   MCS (fragment): pUC18/19 multiple cloning site
   3653..4366    -  CDS            GFPmut3: GFPmut3 is a basic (constitutively fluorescent) green fluorescent protein published in 1996, derived from Aequorea victoria. It is reported to be a very rapidly-maturing weak dimer.
   4410..4694    -  promoter       araBAD promoter: araBAD; promoter of the L-arabinose operon of E. coli; the araC regulatory gene is transcribed in the opposite direction (Guzman et al., 1995)
   4990..5037    -  protein_bind   FRT: FLP-mediated recombination occurs in the 8-bp core sequence TCTAGAAA (Turan and Bode, 2011). FLP recombinase from the Saccharomyces cerevisiae 2μ plasmid
   5114..5142    +  promoter       Pc promoter: intI1 (promoter lies within the coding sequence); class 1 integron promoter
   5159..5221    +  CDS            tnpA (fragment): TN5P_ECOLX - Also known as tnp. Experimental evidence at protein level: Swiss-Prot protein existence level 1. Mediates transposition of transposon Tn5 by a 'cut and paste' mechanism. First, the monomeric transposase binds the 19 bp inverted DNA repeats flanking the transposon. Then, dimerization of the DNA- bound transposase creates a synaptic DNA complex. After nicking of the first DNA strand, excision of the transposon proceeds through a series of intermediates. The transposase then mediates the insertion of the transposon at a new site by strand transfer. The activity of the wild- type tran
   5253..6044    +  CDS            neo: KKA2_KLEPN - Also known as kan, nptII. Experimental evidence at protein level: Swiss-Prot protein existence level 1. Resistance to kanamycin, neomycin, paromomycin, ribostamycin, butirosin and gentamicin B. From Klebsiella pneumoniae.
   6099..6132    -  protein_bind   FRT (minimal): supports FLP-mediated excision but not integration (Turan and Bode, 2011) FLP recombinase from the Saccharomyces cerevisiae 2μ plasmid
   6197..6283    -  terminator     rrnB T1 terminator: Escherichia coli rrnB; transcription terminator T1 from the E. coli rrnB gene
   6347..6376    -  CDS            CmR (fragment): chloramphenicol acetyltransferase confers resistance to chloramphenicol
   6386..6480    -  terminator     lambda t0 terminator: transcription terminator from phage lambda
   6501..6525    +  misc_feature   MCS (fragment): pBluescript multiple cloning site
   6529..6727    +  mobile_element Tn7R (fragment): mini-Tn7 element (right end of the Tn7 transposon) Tn7
   6799..6867    +  CDS            lacZα (fragment): LacZα fragment of β-galactosidase; lacZ fragment
   6873..6972    -  misc_feature   bom (fragment): basis of mobility region from pBR322
   7074..7109    -  CDS            rop (fragment): Rop protein, which maintains plasmids at low copy number; rop
   7204..7308    +  promoter       AmpR promoter: bla
   7309..8169    +  CDS            AmpR: β-lactamase; bla; confers resistance to ampicillin, carbenicillin, and related antibiotics
   8342..8367    +  CDS            bla(M) (fragment): β-lactamase lacking the signal sequence; bla(M); allows cytosolic expression of β-lactamase
   8470..8858    +  rep_origin     R6K γ ori: γ replication origin from E. coli plasmid R6K; requires the R6K initiator protein pi for replication
   8869..8908    +  CDS            λ integrase (fragment): integrase from phage λ; int
   9127..9235    +  oriT           oriT: incP origin of transfer
>Addgene plasmid #187394 | R6K_BAD_GFP-mCherry_ChInt-- | addgene full sequence | sequence record 371125 | Addgene NGS Result
CTGATACCGCTCGCCGCAGCCGAACGACCGAGCGCAGCGGGTCAGTGAGCGAGGAAGCGGAAGAGCGCCC
AATACGCAAACCGCCTCTCCCCGCGCGTTGGCCGATTCATTAATGCAGCGCCCAAACATAACAGGAAGAA
AAATGCCCCGCTGTGGGCGGACAAAATAGTTGGGAACTGGGAGGGGTGGAAATGGAGTTTTTAAGGATTA
TTTAGGGAAGAGTGACAAAATAGATGGGAACTGGGTGTAGCGTCGTAAGCTAATACGAAAATTAAAAATG
ACAAAATAGTTTGGAACTAGATTTCACTTATCTGGTTCTTGAGGCGGTTAAAAGAGCCGTACTCTTCTCC
GATGTCGACTAGGCCATGATGCTCATTCTGTGGGACCAAAACGAAAAAACACCCTTTCGGGTGTCTTTTC
TGGAATTTGGTACGCGGATACATATTTGAATGTATTTAGAAAAATAAACAAAAGAGTTTGTAGAAACGCA
AAAAGGCCATCCGTCAGGATGGCCTTCTGCTTAATTTGATGCCTGGCAGTTTATGGCGGGCGTCCTGCCC
GCCACCCTCCGGGCCGTTGCTTCGCAACGTTCAAATCCGCTCCCGGCGGATTTGTCCTACTCAGGAGAGC
GTTCACCGACAAACAACAGATAAAACGAAAGGCCCAGTCTTTCGACTGAGCCTTTCGTTTTATTTGATGC
CTGGCAGTTCCCTACTCTCGCATGGGGAGACCCCACACTACCATCGGCGCTACGGCGTTTCACTTCTGAG
TTCGGCATGGGGTCAGGTGGGACCACCGCGCTACTGCCGCCAGGCAAATTCTGTTTTATCAGACCGCTTC
TGCGTTCTGATTTAATCTGTATCAGGCTGAAAATCTTCTCTCATCCGCCAAAACAGCCAAGCTTGCATGC
CTGCAGGTCGACTCTATTACTTGTACAGCTCGTCCATGCCGCCGGTGGAGTGGCGGCCCTCGGCGCGTTC
GTACTGTTCCACGATGGTGTAGTCCTCGTTGTGGGAGGTGATGTCCAACTTGATGTTGACGTTGTAGGCG
CCGGGCAGCTGCACGGGCTTCTTGGCCTTGTAGGTGGTCTTGACCTCAGCGTCGTAGTGGCCGCCGTCCT
TCAGCTTCAGCCTCTGCTTGATCTCGCCCTTCAGGGCGCCGTCCTCGGGGTACATCCGCTCGGAGGAGGC
CTCCCAGCCCATGGTCTTCTTCTGCATTACGGGGCCGTCGGAGGGGAAGTTGGTGCCGCGCAGCTTCACC
TTGTAGATGAACTCGCCGTCCTGCAGGGAGGAGTCCTGGGTCACGGTCACCACGCCGCCGTCCTCGAAGT
TCATCACGCGCTCCCACTTGAAGCCCTCGGGGAAGGACAGCTTCATGTAGTCGGGGATGTCGGCGGGGTG
CTTCACGTAGGCCTTGGAGCCGTACATGAACTGAGGGGACAGGATGTCCCAGGCGAAGGGCAGGGGGCCA
CCCTTGGTCACCTTCAGCTTGGCGGTCTGGGTGCCCTCGTAGGGGCGGCCCTCGCCCTCGCCCTCGATCT
CGAACTCGTGGCCGTTCACGGAGCCCTCCATGTGCACCTTGAAGCGCATGAACTCCTTGATGATGGCCAT
GTTATCCTCCTCGCCCTTGCTCACCATTTTTTATAACCTCCTTACCTCCTGCTAGCCCAAAAAAACGGGT
ATGGAGAAACAGTAGAGAGTTGCGATAAAAAGCGTCAGGTAGGATCCGCTAATCTTATGGATAAAAATGC
TATGGCATAGCAAAGTGTGACGCCGTGCAAATAATCAATGTGGACTTTTCTGCCGTGATTATAGACACTT
TTGTTACGCGTTTTTGTCATGGCTTTGGTCCCGCTTTGTTACAGAATGCTTTTAATAAGCGGGGTTACCG
GTTTGGTTAGCGAGAAGAGCCAGTAAAAGACGCAGTGACGGCAATGTCTGATGCAATATGGACAATTGGT
TTCTTCTCTGAATGGCGGGAGTATGAAAAGTATGGCTGAAGCGCAAAATGATCCCCTGCTGCCGGGATAC
TCGTTTAATGCCCATCTGGTGGCGGGTTTAACGCCGATTGAGGCCAACGGTTATCTCGATTTTTTTATCG
ACCGACCGCTGGGAATGAAAGGTTATATTCTCAATCTCACCATTCGCGGTCAGGGGGTGGTGAAAAATCA
GGGACGAGAATTTGTTTGCCGACCGGGTGATATTTTGCTGTTCCCGCCAGGAGAGATTCATCACTACGGT
CGTCATCCGGAGGCTCGCGAATGGTATCACCAGTGGGTTTACTTTCGTCCGCGCGCCTACTGGCATGAAT
GGCTTAACTGGCCGTCAATATTTGCCAATACGGGGTTCTTTCGCCCGGATGAAGCGCACCAGCCGCATTT
CAGCGACCTGTTTGGGCAAATCATTAACGCCGGGCAAGGGGAAGGGCGCTATTCGGAGCTGCTGGCGATA
AATCTGCTTGAGCAATTGTTACTGCGGCGCATGGAAGCGATTAACGAGTCGCTCCATCCACCGATGGATA
ATCGGGTACGCGAGGCTTGTCAGTACATCAGCGATCACCTGGCAGACAGCAATTTTGATATCGCCAGCGT
CGCACAGCATGTTTGCTTGTCGCCGTCGCGTCTGTCACATCTTTTCCGCCAGCAGTTAGGGATTAGCGTC
TTAAGCTGGCGCGAGGACCAACGTATCAGCCAGGCGAAGCTGCTTTTGAGCACCACCCGGATGCCTATCG
CCACCGTCGGTCGCAATGTTGGTTTTGACGATCAACTCTATTTCTCGCGGGTATTTAAAAAATGCACCGG
GGCCAGCCCGAGCGAGTTCCGTGCCGGTTGTGAAGAAAAAGTGAATGATGTAGCCGTCAAGTTGTCATAA
TTGGTAACGAATCAGACAATTGACGGCTTGACGGAGTAGCATAGGGTTTGCAGAATCCCTGCTTCGTCCA
TTTGACAGGCACATTATGCATCGATGATAAGCTGTCAAACATGAGCAGATCCTCTACGCCGGACGCATCG
TGGCCGGCATCACCGGCGCCACAGGTGCGGTTGCTGGCGCCTATATCGCCGACATCACCGATGGGGAAGA
TCGGGCTCGCCACTTCGGGCTCATGAGCAGAGTTTGTAAAACGCAAAAAGGCCATCCGTCAGGATGGCCT
TCTGCTTAATTTGATGCCTGGCAGTTTATGGCGGGCGTCCTGCCCGCCACCCTCCGGGCCGTTGCTTCGC
AACGTTCAAATCCGCTCCCGGCGGATTTGTCCTACTCAGGAGAGCGTTCACCGACAAACAACAGATAAAA
CGAAAGGCCCAGTCTTTCGACTGAGCCTTTCGTTTTATTTGATGCCTGGCAGTTCCCTACTCTCGCATGG
GGAGACCCCACACTACCATCGGCGCTACGGCGTTTCACTTCTGAGTTCGGCATGGGGTCAGGTGGGACCA
CCGCGCTACTGCCGCCAGGCAAATTCTGTTTTATCAGACCGCTTCTGCGTTCTGATTTAATCTGTATCAG
GCTGAAAATCTTCTCTCATCCGCCAAAACAGCCAAGCTTGCATGCCTGCAGGTCGACTCTAGTGATAAAC
TACCGCATTAAAGCTTGCATGCCTGCAGGTCTGGACATTTTTTTTTTTTTTTTTTTTTTTTTTTTTTTTA
TGTCCGCCTTTATTTGTATAGTTCATCCATGCCATGTGTAATCCCAGCAGCTGTTACAAACTCAAGAAGG
ACCATGTGGTCTCTCTTTTCGTTGGGATCTTTCGAAAGGGCAGATTGTGTGGACAGGTAATGGTTGTCTG
GTAAAAGGACAGGGCCATCGCCAATTGGAGTATTTTGTTGATAATGGTCTGCTAGTTGAACGCTTCCATC
TTCAATGTTGTGTCTAATTTTGAAGTTAACTTTGATTCCATTCTTTTGTTTGTCTGTCATGATGTATACA
TTGTGTGAGTTATAGTTGTATTCCAATTTGTGTCCAAGAATGTTTCCATCTTCTTTAAAATCAATACCTT
TTAACTCGATTCTATTAACAAGGGTATCACCTTCAAACTTGACTTCAGCACGTGTCTTGTAGTTCCCGTC
ATCTTTGAAAAATATAGTTCTTTCCTGTACATAACCTTCGGGCATGGCACTCTTGAAAAAGTCATGCTGT
TTCATATGATCTGGGTATCTCGCAAAGCATTGAACACCATAACCGAAAGTAGTGACAAGTGTTGGCCATG
GAACAGGTAGTTTTCCAGTAGTGCAAATAAATTTAAGGGTAAGTTTTCCGTATGTTGCATCACCTTCACC
CTCTCCACTGACAGAAAATTTGTGCCCATTAACATCACCATCTAATTCAACAAGAATTGGGACAACTCCA
GTGAAAAGTTCTTCTCCTTTACTCATTTTTTATAACCTCCTTACCTCCTGCTAGCCCAAAAAAACGGGTA
TGGAGAAACAGTAGAGAGTTGCGATAAAAAGCGTCAGGTAGGATCCGCTAATCTTATGGATAAAAATGCT
ATGGCATAGCAAAGTGTGACGCCGTGCAAATAATCAATGTGGACTTTTCTGCCGTGATTATAGACACTTT
TGTTACGCGTTTTTGTCATGGCTTTGGTCCCGCTTTGTTACAGAATGCTTTTAATAAGCGGGGTTACCGG
TTTGGTTAGCGAGAAGAGCCAGTAAAAGACGCAGTGACGGCAATGTCTGATGCAATATGGACAATTGGTT
TCTTGCTTGTTTCGGCGTGGGTATGAATTCATGTGGCTGACCGTTCTGTTGTCTCTCGCTCTTCCGAGTA
GACGAACAATAAGGCCTCCCTAACGGGGGGCCTTTTTTATTGATAACAAAAGTCAGTGCTTCCGCTATTT
CCAAAATACCGGGCTAATACGGTTTAAACGACCTCCTGGATTTGCTCAGACAGCCTTTTCGTCATTCGTT
TCAGCCAAAAAACTTAAGACCGCCGGTCTTGTCCACTACCTTGCAGTAATGCGGTGGACAGGATCGGCGG
TTTTCTTTTCTCTTCTCAAGAAGTTCCTATACTTTCTAGAGAATAGGAACTTCGGAATAGGAACTTCCTC
CTGAACGGCCATAAGAACGAAGGCTGTCTGTTGAACTCTCGAGCCGTGGAAACGGATGAAGGCACGAACC
CAGTTGACATAAGCCTGTTCGGTTCGTAAACTGTAATGCAAGTAGCGTATGCGCTCAAAACTGGATGGCT
TTCTTGCCGCCAAGGATCTGATGGCGCAGGGGATCAAGATCTGATCAAGAGACAGGATGAGGATCGTTTC
GCATGATTGAACAAGATGGATTGCACGCAGGTTCTCCGGCCGCTTGGGTGGAGAGGCTATTCGGCTATGA
CTGGGCACAACAGACAATCGGCTGCTCTGATGCCGCCGTGTTCCGGCTGTCAGCGCAGGGGCGCCCGGTT
CTTTTTGTCAAGACCGACCTGTCCGGTGCCCTGAATGAACTGCAGGACGAGGCAGCGCGGCTATCGTGGC
TGGCCACGACGGGCGTTCCTTGCGCAGCTGTGCTCGACGTTGTCACTGAAGCGGGAAGGGACTGGCTGCT
ATTGGGCGAAGTGCCGGGGCAGGATCTCCTGTCATCTCACCTTGCTCCTGCCGAGAAAGTATCCATCATG
GCTGATGCAATGCGGCGGCTGCATACGCTTGATCCGGCTACCTGCCCATTCGACCACCAAGCGAAACATC
GCATCGAGCGAGCACGTACTCGGATGGAAGCCGGTCTTGTCGATCAGGATGATCTGGACGAAGAGCATCA
GGGGCTCGCGCCAGCCGAACTGTTCGCCAGGCTCAAGGCGCGCATGCCCGACGGCGAGGATCTCGTCGTG
ACCCATGGCGATGCCTGCTTGCCGAATATCATGGTGGAAAATGGCCGCTTTTCTGGATTCATCGACTGTG
GCCGGCTGGGTGTGGCGGACCGCTATCAGGACATAGCGTTGGCTACCCGTGATATTGCTGAAGAGCTTGG
CGGCGAATGGGCTGACCGCTTCCTCGTGCTTTACGGTATCGCCGCTCCCGATTCGCAGCGCATCGCCTTC
TATCGCCTTCTTGACGAGTTCTTCTGAGCGGGACTCTGGGGTTCGAAATGACTCGAGCATCAGCTTCAAA
AGCGCTCTGAAGTTCCTATACTTTCTAGAGAATAGGAACTTCGGAATAGGTACTTCAAGATCCCCAATTC
GAGCTCATCGTCCGGGCCGCAAGCTCCTAGCGGCGGATTTGTCCTACTCAGGAGAGCGTTCACCGACAAA
CAACAGATAAAACGAAAGGCCCAGTCTTTCGACTGAGCCTTTCGTTTTATTTGATGCCTCAAGCTAGAGA
GTCATTACCCCAGGCGTTTAAGGGCACCAATAACTGCCTTAAAAAAATTACGCCCCGCCCTGCCACTCAT
CGCAGTCTAGCTTGGATTCTCACCAATAAAAAACGCCCGGCGGCAACCGAGCGTTCTGAACAAATCCAGA
TGGAGTTCTGAGGTCATTACTGGATCTATCAACAGGAGTCCAAGCTCAGCTAATTAAGCTAGCTTATCGA
TACCGTCGACCTCGAACCCCACGCCCCTCTTTAATACGACGGGCAATTTGCACTTCAGAAAATGAAGAGT
TTGCTTTAGCCATAACAAAAGTCCAGTATGCTTTTTCACAGCATAACTGGACTGATTTCAGTTTACAACT
ATTCTGTCTAGTTTAAGACTTTATTGTCATAGTTTAGATCTATTTTGTTCAGTTTAAGACTTTATTGTCC
GCCCACACCTGCTTACGCAGGGCATCCATTTATTACTCAACCGTAACCGATTTTGCCAGGTTACGCGGCT
GGTCCTCTAGCTGGCGTAATAGCGAAGAGGCCCGCACCGATCGCCCTTCCCAACAGTTGCGCAGCCTGAA
TGGCGAATGGCGCCTGATGCGGTATTTTCTCCTTACGCATCTGTGCGGTATTTCACACCGCATATGGTGC
ACTCTCAGTACAATCTGCTCTGATGCCGCATAGTTAAGCCAGCCCCGACACCCGCCAACACCCGCTGACG
CGCCCTGACGGGCTTGTCTGCTCCCGGCATCCGCTTACAGACAAGCTGTGACCGTCTCCGGGAGCTGCAT
GTGTCAGAGGTTTTCACCGTCGTCACCGAAACGCGCGAGACGAAAGGGCCTCGTGATACGCCTATTTTTA
TAGGTTAATGTCATGATAATAATGGTTTCTTAGACGTCAGGTGGCACTTTTCGGGGAAATGTGCGCGGAA
CCCCTATTTGTTTATTTTTCTAAATACATTCAAATATGTATCCGCTCATGAGACAATAACCCTGATAAAT
GCTTCAATAATATTGAAAAAGGAAGAGTATGAGTATTCAACATTTCCGTGTCGCCCTTATTCCCTTTTTT
GCGGCATTTTGCCTTCCTGTTTTTGCTCACCCAGAAACGCTGGTGAAAGTAAAAGATGCTGAAGATCAGT
TGGGTGCACGAGTGGGTTACATCGAACTGGATCTCAACAGCGGTAAGATCCTTGAGAGTTTTCGCCCCGA
AGAACGTTTTCCAATGATGAGCACTTTTAAAGTTCTGCTATGTGGCGCGGTATTATCCCGTATTGACGCC
GGGCAAGAGCAACTCGGTCGCCGCATACACTATTCTCAGAATGACTTGGTTGAGTACTCACCAGTCACAG
AAAAGCATCTTACGGATGGCATGACAGTAAGAGAATTATGCAGTGCTGCCATAACCATGAGTGATAACAC
TGCGGCCAACTTACTTCTGACAACGATCGGAGGACCGAAGGAGCTAACCGCTTTTTTGCACAACATGGGG
GATCATGTAACTCGCCTTGATCGTTGGGAACCGGAGCTGAATGAAGCCATACCAAACGACGAGCGTGACA
CCACGATGCCTGTAGCAATGGCAACAACGTTGCGCAAACTATTAACTGGCGAACTACTTACTCTAGCTTC
CCGGCAACAATTAATAGACTGGATGGAGGCGGATAAAGTTGCAGGACCACTTCTGCGCTCGGCCCTTCCG
GCTGGCTGGTTTATTGCTGATAAATCTGGAGCCGGTGAGCGTGGGTCCCGCGGTATCATTGCAGCACTGG
GGCCAGATGGTAAGCCCTCCCGTATCGTAGTTATCTACACGACGGGGAGTCAGGCAACTATGGATGAACG
AAATAGACAGATCGCTGAGATAGGTGCCTCACTGATTAAGCATTGGTAACTGTCAGACCAAGTTTACTCA
TATATACTTTAGATTGATTTAAAACTTCATTTTTAATTTAAAAGGATCTAGGTGAAGATCCTTTTTGATA
ATCTCATGACCAAAATCCCTTAACGTGAGTTTTCGTTCCACTGAGCGTCAGACCCCGTAGAAAAGATCAA
AGGCAGTTATTGGTGCCTCACTGATTAAGCATTGGTAACTGTCAGACCAAGTTTACTCATATATACTTTA
GATTGATTTAAAACTTCATTTTTAATTTTTGCGGCCGCAAGATCCGGCCACGATGCGTCCGGCGTAGAGG
ATCTGAAGATCAGCAGTTCAACCTGTTGATAGTACGTACTAAGCTCTCATGTTTCACGTACTAAGCTCTC
ATGTTTAACGTACTAAGCTCTCATGTTTAACGAACTAAACCCTCATGGCTAACGTACTAAGCTCTCATGG
CTAACGTACTAAGCTCTCATGTTTCACGTACTAAGCTCTCATGTTTGAACAATAAAATTAATATAAATCA
GCAACTTAAATAGCCTCTAAGGTTTTAAGTTTTATAAGAAAAAAAAGAATATATAAGGCTTTTAAAGCTT
TTAAGGTTTAACGGTTGTGGACAACAAGCCAGGGATGTAACGCACTGAGAAGCCCTTAGAGCCTCTCAAA
GCAATTTTGAGTGACACAGGAACACTTAACGGCTGACATGGGAATTAGCCATGGCATCACAGTATCGTGA
TGACAGAGGCAGGGAGTGCGGCCTTTTTACGGTTCCTGGCCTTTTGCTGGCCTTTTGCTCACATGTTCTT
TCCTGCGTTATCAGGGGATTCCTTAAGGTATACTTTCCGCTGCATAACCCTGCTTCGGGGTCATTATAGC
GATTTTTTCGGTATATCCATCCTTTTTCGCACGATATACAGGATTTTGCCAAAGGGTTCGTGTAGACTTT
CCTTGGTGTATCCAACGGCGTCAGCCGGGCAGGATAGGTGAAGTAGGCCCACCCGCGAGCGGGTGTTCCT
TCTTCACTGTCCCTTATTCGCACCTGGCGGTGCTCAACGGGAATCCTGCTCTGCGAGGCTGGCCGATAAG
CT
